>Addgene plasmid #229269 | pXTK032 [Origin_repABC-pTi_PartType3] | addgene full sequence | sequence record 464663 | Addgene NGS Result
TTGAGATCCTTTTTTTCTGCGCGTAATCTGCTGCTTGCAAACAAAAAAACCACCGCTACCAGCGGTGGTT
TGTTTGCCGGATCAAGAGCTACCAACTCTTTTTCCGAAGGTAACTGGCTTCAGCAGAGCGCAGATACCAA
ATACTGTTCTTCTAGTGTAGCCGTAGTTAGGCCACCACTTCAAGAACTCTGTAGCACCGCCTACATACCT
CGCTCTGCTAATCCTGTTACCAGTGGCTGCTGCCAGTGGCGATAAGTCGTGTCTTACCGGGTTGGACTCA
AGACGATAGTTACCGGATAAGGCGCAGCGGTCGGGCTGAACGGGGGGTTCGTGCACACAGCCCAGCTTGG
AGCGAACGACCTACACCGAACTGAGATACCTACAGCGTGAGCTATGAGAAAGCGCCACGCTTCCCGAAGG
GAGAAAGGCGGACAGGTATCCGGTAAGCGGCAGGGTCGGAACAGGAGAGCGCACGAGGGAGCTTCCAGGG
GGAAACGCCTGGTATCTTTATAGTCCTGTCGGGTTTCGCCACCTCTGACTTGAGCGTCGATTTTTGTGAT
GCTCGTCAGGGGGGCGGAGCCTATGGAAAAACGCCAGCAACGCGAGTCGGTCTCTCCCTTTCAGTTACGA
TAGAGTTCCACGAGAAGTTAGTGTATTGGTCGCGCTCTTCCCCAGCGATGATGGAGACGTCCCATTCGAG
ACGGCCACCGAACACCGTCGCGCGAAGGCGGTGCATCTGTTTGAGGAAGCTTCGATACCGTTCGTATTGG
TCCGGCGAAACTGTGAGTATCCGCATCGTAATCTCCGCATGAACAGGTCATGCGAACAGAAATCATCTCA
CGGTGCGTTTGCCTACGTGCAGATTTGCACCTCAGGTGATTCTACCGAGTCGGTGTTCCAAGGCGCGAAA
TGCGAGCGGGTGAGGCCGACCAGACGCCGACAAGGTTGTGCAGATCTGCACTTGGTGCCACGTCGCACAG
AAGAAGGGAATCGGTCTAACTCACAGATAGCATTTGAAGAATCGGGATTTAGTGTGATTTCGATTGAAAC
GCGCGTAACCGTTCATTAACCAAAAACGTCTTGCAACCTCACCCGCATTAGGTAATCGTCACGGATAAAT
GGCAATACGCGCCAATTAACCGTGACAAGAGATAACACCGTGAGCAAAGCCGCTGCCATATCCCGAAATG
ATCGCCCGTCGGTAGATGTTACCATTGGTGAGCATGCTGAGCAGCTCAGCTCTCAGCTTCAAGCGATGAG
CGAGGCTTTGTTTCCTCCGACGTCGCACAAGAGCTTGCGCAAATTCACCTCGGGTGAAGCCGCACGCTTG
ATGAAAATATCTGACTCAACTCTTCGAAAGATGACACTGGCTGGCGAAGGGCCGCAACCTGAACTCGCCA
GCAACGGACGGCGCTTTTACACCCTCGGTCAGATAAACGAAATCCGGCAGATGCTTGCCGGCTCGACTCG
AGGACGTGAAAGCATTGATTTTGTGCCTCATCGCCGAGGTTCTGAGCATTTGCAAGTCGTTGCTGTAACC
AACTTCAAAGGTGGCTCTGGGAAGACGACGACGTCCGCTCATCTTGCACAGTATCTGGCGTTGCAAGGTT
ACAGGGTTCTCGCAGTCGATCTCGATCCGCAGGCTAGTCTTTCAGCACTCCTCGGCGTTCTGCCAGAAAC
TGATGTCGGTGCAAACGAAACGCTCTATGCGGCTATTCGGTACGACGACACACGTCGTCCGTTGCGAGAT
GTGATCCGACCGACGTATTTTGATGGTCTTCACCTTGTTCCTGGAAATCTCGAGCTTATGGAGTTCGAGC
ATACCACCCCGAAAGCATTGACTGACAAAGGTACGCGCGACGGATTGTTCTTCACTCGCGTGGCCCAAGC
CTTTGATGAGGTCGCCGACGATTACGATGTCGTGGTCATCGACTGCCCTCCTCAGCTTGGGTTTTTGACT
CTCAGCGGGTTGTGTGCTGCAACATCAATGGTAATCACCGTACATCCTCAGATGCTGGATATCGCTTCCA
TGAGCCAGTTTCTCCTCATGACACGCGACCTTCTGGGTGTCGTGAAAGAGGCGGGGGGCAATCTCCAGTA
CGATTTCATACGCTATCTCTTGACGCGCTATGAGCCCCAGGACGCGCCGCAGACGAAAGTGACGGCACTG
CTGCGCAACATGTTCGAGGATCACGTCCTTACAAATCCTATGGTCAAGTCGGCAGCGGTATCTGATGCCG
GTTTAACCAAGCAGACGCTCTATGAGATAGGGCGAGAGAACCTTACGCGATCGACATACGACCGGGCGAT
GGAATCTTTAGATGCGGTGAATTCGGAGATCGAGGCTTTGATCAAGATGGCGTGGGGGCGGGTCTAATGA
AAGGCTTTGCGTTCCTCACAGATCTGTTGGGAGCTCCCAACAGACAGGTGTTGATTCGCCCCCTGGACAT
GGGGCACTGGAGAAGCCGGGGTAATTTGAGACGACGACGCACGCCCATCGCTAATTGGCCAGGGTGCAGT
TGTCTTGTCTTGTTGGGAGCTCCCAACCAAGCGCATTTGCAATCAAAAATGCGACGCCACGACGCCAAAC
CCAAGAGGCCGATATCATGAGCCGCAAAGACGCAATCGATACTTTGTTCCTCAAGAAGCAACCTGCGACC
GATAGAGCAGCAGTCGACAAGTCGACCGCTCGTGTTCGTACCGGAGCGATTTCGGCCATGGGTTCGTCTT
TGCAAGAGATGGCTGAGGGCGCAAAGGCTGCAGCTCGGCTGCAGGATCAACTGGCTACAGGCGAAGCCGT
CGTGTCCCTGGATCCATCCATGATCGACGGGTCGCCGATCGCGGATCGGCTGCCCTCAGACGTGGATCCG
AAATTCGAGCAGCTTGAGGCGAGCATTTCGCAGGAGGGGCAGCAGGTGCCGGTTCTTGTCAGACCGCACC
CTGAGGCTGCCGGTCGATATCAGATCGTATATGGAAGGCGGCGGCTGCGCGCGGCAGTAAATCTGCGGAG
AGAGGTTTCTGCCATTGTTCGAAATCTCACGGACTGTGAACTGGTCGTGGCCCAGGGCCGCGAAAATCTT
AACCGCGCTGACCTCTCGTTCATTGAGAAGGCTCTCTTCGCCCTGCGCCTCGAAGATGCGGGTTTTGATA
GAGCCACCATCATTGCCGCGCTATCCACTGACAAGGCCGACCTCAGCCGCTACATAACTGTAGCAAGGGG
CATACCGCTGAACCTCGCCACACAAATCGGCCCAGCGTCGAAAGCGGGTCGATCGCGTTGGGTCGTACTT
GCCGAGGGGCTTGGGAAGCCTAAGGCAACGGACGCAATCGAAGCGATGCTTGGGTCAGAGCAGTTCAAGC
AATCTGATAGCGATACCCGCTTTAACCTCATTTTCAACGCCGTTTCAAGGCCACCTGCGAAGACTCCAAA
AAAGGTAAGGGCCTGGAGCACGCCAAAGGGGAAAAAGGCAGCGACGATCCGACAAGAAACTGGACGAACG
GCGCTGGTTTTCGACGAGAGACTGGTGCCAACTTTTGGCGAATATGTCGCTGACCAGTTGGACAGTCTGT
ACGCCCAGTTCATTGAAACCAACGGAGGAGGCAAGCTCGACCAATAGTCAGGGTTTCATCCAATTTAAAG
CTCCGCTCGACTGAGATGGACTGGCTCTCACCGCAAAAGAAAAAGGCCCCCGAAACGGCGTTCCGGAAGA
CCTTCTCTGTAGTCTCGCAGCTAAGAGAATCGCATTTCCAGGAATCGTAGTCAAGGGTCCCGTAAGGGAA
AGCGTCATTTCGACGGGCGGATTTCAATTGCCTAACAAAAGGTAAAAGGAAATGCAGACGCATATCTCAA
CGACGTCCTTTGGGCGGCGGCCGATGACACTCGGCCATATTGCAAGCCAGATGGCAGCAAAAGCGGTCGC
ATCAGACACTGTCGCCCACAAATGGCAGGTCTTCCAGCACATCCGTGAATCCCGGGGACTGATCGGAGCC
ACGGACCGCTCACTCTCGATCCTGAACGCGCTGTTGACGTTTTACCCGGAGACAGCCTTGACTGGTGGTG
CCGAACTGGTCGTATGGCCTTCTAACGAACAGCTGATGGCTCGCGCCAACGGCATGCCCGCCACGACACT
GCGCCGGCATCTTGCCATACTGGTTGATTGCGGGCTCATCATTCGCCGCGACAGCCCCAATGGCAAGCGG
TTCGCCCGCAAGGGAAGGGGAGGGGAGATTGAGCAGGCCTATGGGTTCGATCTGTCGCCGATCGTCGCGC
GGGCCGAGGAGTTCCGAGATCTGGCCCAGACAGTGCAAGCTGAAAAAAAGGCCTTCCGGGTGGCCAAGGA
GCGCTTGACTCTTCTTCGTCGTGACATTGTCAAAATGATCGAAACTGGCGTCGAAGAGAGCGTTCCTGGA
AACTGGGGAAGAGTTACCCAGACCTATCAGGGGATCATCGGCCGCCTGCCACGCTCGGCACCTCGGCAGC
TTGTCGAGAGTATTGGGCAAGAGCTTCAGGAACTCTGCATCGAGATCCGTGACGTATTGGAATCTTTCAC
AAAAACGATGAATCTGGACGCCAATGAGTCCCATATCGGTCGCCACAAACAGAATTCAAATCCAGACTCT
AAATTTGAATCTGAATACAGCTCTGGAAAAAAAGATGAAGCGGGCGGCAGCGTTGCGGAAACCGACAATG
TACGGAGCTTGCCGAAACGCGAGCTGCCTTTGGGAATCGTGCTGGATGCCTGCCCCGAAATGCGGGAATT
GGCCCAGGGAGGTCCAATTCGGCATTGGCGCGACTTGCTGGCGGCGGCTGAGCTTGCCCGGCCGATGCTG
GGGATTAGTCCGAGCGCCTGGCGGGAGGCCCGCGAAACCATGGGCGATCAACACGCGGCGATCACGCTGG
CTTCGATCTATCAGCGGGCCGGTCAGATCAATAACGCTGGGGGCTATCTGCGCAGCCTGACCGACCGGGC
CAAGGATGGGAAGTTTTCGACCTGGCCGATGGTCATGGCGTTGCTCCGGGCAAAGCTGGACGAGCAGAAG
AATGCAGTTGGCGCTGGAAAGCCGCGAACTGCTGAGGAGGTCGAGGATGACAGCCGCCTCCACGTATCGG
AATCGCTGCTCAAAAACCTGCGAAAGCCGAGATCTTGGTGATCCTCTCGCTATTCAGCCGCGGCGATGTC
GACGTCGGTGATCAACACTGGATTGTATCAACGGACCAGTGACAGTTTCTGGCTGAGACCAGAGTAGCCC
GCCTAATGAGCGGGCTTTTTTTTAATTCCCCTATTTGTTTATTTTTCTAAATACATTCAAATATGTATCC
GCTCATGAGACAATAACCCTGATAAATGCTTCAATAATATTGAAAAAGGAAGAGTATGAGCATTCAGCAT
TTTCGTGTGGCGCTGATTCCGTTTTTTGCGGCGTTTTGCCTGCCGGTGTTTGCGCATCCGGAAACCCTGG
TGAAAGTGAAAGATGCGGAAGATCAACTGGGTGCGCGCGTGGGCTATATTGAACTGGATCTGAACAGCGG
CAAAATTCTGGAATCTTTTCGTCCGGAAGAACGTTTTCCGATGATGAGCACCTTTAAAGTGCTGCTGTGC
GGTGCGGTTCTGAGCCGTGTGGATGCGGGCCAGGAACAACTGGGCCGTCGTATTCATTATAGCCAGAACG
ATCTGGTGGAATATAGCCCGGTGACCGAAAAACATCTGACCGATGGCATGACCGTGCGTGAACTGTGCAG
CGCGGCGATTACCATGAGCGATAACACCGCGGCGAACCTGCTGCTGACGACCATTGGCGGTCCGAAAGAA
CTGACCGCGTTTCTGCATAACATGGGCGATCATGTGACCCGTCTGGATCGTTGGGAACCGGAACTGAACG
AAGCGATTCCGAACGATGAACGTGATACCACCATGCCGGCAGCAATGGCGACCACCCTGCGTAAACTGCT
GACGGGTGAGCTGCTGACCCTGGCAAGCCGCCAGCAACTGATTGATTGGATGGAAGCGGATAAAGTGGCG
GGTCCGCTGCTGCGTAGCGCGCTGCCGGCTGGCTGGTTTATTGCGGATAAAAGCGGTGCGGGCGAACGTG
GCAGCCGTGGCATTATTGCGGCGCTGGGCCCGGATGGTAAACCGAGCCGTATTGTGGTGATTTATACCAC
CGGCAGCCAGGCGACGATGGATGAACGTAACCGTCAGATTGCGGAAATTGGCGCGAGCCTGATTAAACAT
TGGTAAACCGATACAATTAAAGGCTCCTTTTGGAGCCTTTTTTTTTGGACGACCCTTGTCAGATCAAAGG
ATCTTC
Features (pLannotate 1.2.2; 6 found; start..end, strand, type, name):
      1..589     +  rep_origin     ori: high-copy-number ColE1/pMB1/pBR322/pUC origin of replication
    593..796     -  CDS            traI (fragment): TRAI_AGRFC - Protein inferred from homology: Swiss-Prot protein existence level 3. Required for the synthesis of OHHL (N-(3-oxohexanoyl)-L- homoserine lactone), an autoinducer molecule which binds to TraR and thus acts in the control of conjugal transfer. From Agrobacterium fabrum (strain C58 / ATCC 33970) (Agrobacterium tumefaciens (strain C58)).
   1220..2371    +  CDS            Y4CK_SINFN (fragment): Protein inferred from homology: Swiss-Prot protein existence level 3. From Sinorhizobium fredii (strain NBRC 101917 / NGR234).
   5284..5375    +  promoter       AmpR promoter: bla
   5376..6233    +  CDS            bla: BLAT_ECOLX - Experimental evidence at protein level: Swiss-Prot protein existence level 1. TEM-type are the most prevalent beta-lactamases in enterobacteria; they hydrolyze the beta-lactam bond in susceptible beta-lactam antibiotics, thus conferring resistance to penicillins and cephalosporins. TEM-3 and TEM-4 are capable of hydrolyzing cefotaxime and ceftazidime. TEM-5 is capable of hydrolyzing ceftazidime. TEM-6 is capable of hydrolyzing ceftazidime and aztreonam. TEM-8/CAZ-2, TEM- 16/CAZ-7 and TEM-24/CAZ-6 are markedly active against ceftazidime. IRT- 4 shows resistance to beta-lactamase in
   6240..6279    +  terminator     fd terminator: central terminator from bacteriophage fd (Otsuka and Kunisawa, 1982)
