[The description below was written by a language model from this plasmid's Addgene catalogue record and pLannotate feature annotations shown in this document.]
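Description:
pXTK032 is a Golden Gate part plasmid from the XanthoMoClo modular cloning toolkit, which was developed for genetic engineering of bacteria in the genera Xanthobacter and Roseixanthobacter. It is built on the pXTK backbone, is about 6.3 kb, and is maintained in E. coli. Propagation relies on a ColE1/pMB1-type origin, and selection on ampicillin resistance from a TEM beta-lactamase gene (bla) driven by its native promoter and followed by the bacteriophage fd terminator. The automated annotation calls this origin high-copy, whereas the catalogue entry lists the plasmid as low copy; the record does not explain the difference.

The payload is a "Type 3" toolkit part carrying the repABC replication and partitioning region of an Agrobacterium tumefaciens Ti plasmid. repABC cassettes are typical of large, low-copy alphaproteobacterial replicons: they pair a replication initiator (RepC) with a ParA/ParB-like partitioning system (RepA and RepB), so they provide both replication and stable segregation. The feature table captures this insert only partially. It marks a fragment of the neighbouring Ti plasmid gene traI, which encodes the quorum-sensing autoinducer synthase, and one coding region matched by homology to a Sinorhizobium fredii NGR234 protein. Roughly 3 kb of the region between that match and the bla promoter is unannotated, and this probably holds the rest of the rep locus. The Type IIS restriction sites and overhangs that define the part are not listed either.

The plasmid is a storage and donor vector rather than an expression construct in itself. The repABC-pTi origin module is meant to be excised and combined with other toolkit parts, giving assembled vectors an origin of replication for the target alphaproteobacterial hosts.
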