Addgene plasmid #229269: pXTK032 [Origin_repABC-pTi_PartType3]
Purpose: XanthoMoClo Golden Gate Part Plasmid for cloning, contains Origin_repABC-pTi_PartType3
Depositing lab: Michael Springer. Depositing organization: Harvard Medical School. Publication: XanthoMoClo horizontal line A Robust Modular Cloning Genetic Toolkit for the Genera Xanthobacter and Roseixanthobacter. Soltysiak MPM, Ory ALH, Lee AD, Christophersen CE, Jalihal AP, Springer M. ACS Synth Biol. 2025 Apr 18;14(4):1173-1190. doi: 10.1021/acssynbio.4c00806. Epub 2025 Mar 13. PubMed 40080684.
Backbone
  Vector backbone: pXTK
  Vector type: Bacterial Expression
Growth in bacteria
  Bacterial resistance: Ampicillin, 100 μg/mL
  Growth temperature: 37°C
  Growth strain: DH5alpha
  Copy number: Low Copy
Gene/Insert
  Gene/Insert name: repABC-pTi Origin (alt name: Origin_repABC-pTi_PartType3)
  Species: Agrobacterium tumefaciens
  Cloning method: Restriction Enzyme; 5′ cloning site unknown (unknown if destroyed)
Terms and licenses: Academic/Nonprofit Terms; Industry Terms: Not Available to Industry
How to cite: pXTK032 [Origin_repABC-pTi_PartType3] was a gift from Michael Springer (Addgene plasmid # 229269 ; http://n2t.net/addgene:229269 ; RRID:Addgene_229269)
